Addgene plasmid #133084: pFloat.assemble(AB).HC_v1
Purpose: (Empty Backbone) Tier 1 destination vector for assembling gene cassettes intended for expression in bacteria. AB sites. High copy. Version 1.0.
Depositing lab: Kacper Rogala & David Sabatini. Depositing organization: Whitehead Institute for Biomedical Research. Publication: Structural basis for the docking of mTORC1 on the lysosomal surface. Rogala KB, Gu X, Kedir JF, Abu-Remaileh M, Bianchi LF, Bottino AMS, Dueholm R, Niehaus A, Overwijn D, Fils AP, Zhou SX, Leary D, Laqtom NN, Brignole EJ, Sabatini DM. Science. 2019 Oct 25;366(6464):468-475. doi: 10.1126/science.aay0166. Epub 2019 Oct 10. PubMed 31601708.
Backbone
  Vector backbone: pFloat_v1
  Backbone manufacturer: Kacper Rogala
  Backbone size (bp): 3742
  Vector type: Bacterial Expression ; Destination vector
Growth in bacteria
  Bacterial resistance: Kanamycin, 50 μg/mL
  Growth temperature: 37°C
  Growth strain: ccdB Survival
  Copy number: High Copy
Gene/Insert
  Cloning method: Gibson Cloning
  Sequencing primers: 5′ CGTATAACGTTACTGGTTTCA; 3′ GAGTTTTCTCCTTCATTACAGA
Terms and licenses: Academic/Nonprofit Terms; Industry Terms: Not Available to Industry
How to cite: pFloat.assemble(AB).HC_v1 was a gift from Kacper Rogala & David Sabatini (Addgene plasmid # 133084 ; http://n2t.net/addgene:133084 ; RRID:Addgene_133084)
