[The description below was written by a language model from this plasmid's Addgene catalogue record and pLannotate feature annotations shown in this document.]
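Description:
pFloat.assemble(AB).HC_v1 is an empty bacterial destination vector of 3,742 bp built on the pFloat_v1 backbone. The record describes it as a "Tier 1" recipient for assembling gene cassettes intended for expression in bacteria. It replicates from a high-copy ColE1/pUC-type origin and is selected with kanamycin through an aph(3')-Ia (KanR) gene. The "AB" in the name refers to the pair of assembly sites that flank the cloning position, and cassettes are introduced by Gibson assembly. These sites are not annotated in the feature tables, and the record does not explain how they relate to other members of the pFloat series.

The position to be replaced by incoming DNA carries a ccdB counterselection cassette: a complete ccdB toxin gene preceded by a truncated ccdA fragment. CcdB poisons DNA gyrase in ordinary E. coli strains, so the unmodified vector must be maintained in a ccdB-tolerant strain. After assembly, only plasmids that have lost the cassette should give colonies in standard hosts. The backbone also encodes the lac repressor from its own lacI promoter, which would allow IPTG-regulated control of lac-operator-containing promoters. However, no expression promoter, operator, ribosome binding site, terminator or tag is annotated, so these elements are presumably supplied by the inserted cassettes.

The remaining annotations (a CAP binding site, a short tetracycline-resistance fragment and a short match to a plant PDK intron) are small residual or incidental hits rather than functional parts. The depositor and sequencing-derived records have the same length and the same nine features, differing only in orientation and start coordinate.
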