Features (pLannotate 1.2.2; 9 found; start..end, strand, type, name):
     77..665     +  rep_origin     ori: high-copy-number ColE1/pMB1/pBR322/pUC origin of replication
    723..788     -  CDS            TcR (fragment): tetracycline efflux protein; tet; confers resistance to tetracycline
    803..824     -  protein_bind   CAP binding site: CAP binding activates transcription in the presence of cAMP. E. coli catabolite activator protein
    837..1919    -  CDS            lacI: lac repressor; lacI; The lac repressor binds to the lac operator to inhibit transcription in E. coli. This inhibition can be relieved by adding lactose or isopropyl-β-D-thiogalactopyranoside (IPTG).
   1920..1997    -  promoter       lacI promoter: lacI
   2127..2429    -  CDS            ccdB: CCDB_ECOLI - Also known as G, letB, letD. Experimental evidence at protein level: Swiss-Prot protein existence level 1. Toxic component of a type II toxin-antitoxin (TA) system, functioning in plasmid maintainence. Responsible for the post- segregational killing (PSK) of plasmid-free cells, also referred to as a plasmid addiction system. Half-life of over 2 hours. Cell killing by CcdB is accompanied by filamentation, defects in chromosome and plasmid segregation, defects in cell division, formation of anucleate cells, decreased DNA synthesis and plasmid loss. Interferes with the activity of DN
   2434..2592    -  CDS            ccdA (fragment): CCDA_ECO57 - Also known as H, letA. Experimental evidence at protein level: Swiss-Prot protein existence level 1. Antitoxin component of a type II toxin-antitoxin (TA) system which inhibits the post-segregational killing (PSK) of plasmid-free cells, also referred to as a plasmid addiction system. Binds to and blocks the activity of CcdB; will also remove bound CcdB protein from the CcdB-GyrA complex by forming a CcdA-CcdB complex, a process termed rejuvenation. Functions as a transcriptional corepressor for the ccdAB operon, repression also requires CcdB (By similarity). From Escherichia coli
   2683..2758    -  intron         PDK intron (fragment): pdk; modified pyruvate orthophosphate dikinase intron from Flaveria trinervia 3.0
   2882..3697    -  CDS            KanR: aminoglycoside phosphotransferase; aph(3')-Ia; confers resistance to kanamycin in bacteria or G418 (Geneticin®) in eukaryotes
>Addgene plasmid #133084 | pFloat.assemble(AB).HC_v1 | depositor full sequence | sequence record 275322 | pFloat.assemble(AB).HC_v1 sequence 3742 bps
TCATGACCAAAATCCCTTAACGTGAGTTTTCGTTCCACTGAGCGTCAGACCCCGTAGAAAAGATCAAAGG
ATCTTCTTGAGATCCTTTTTTTCTGCGCGTAATCTGCTGCTTGCAAACAAAAAAACCACCGCTACCAGCG
GTGGTTTGTTTGCCGGATCAAGAGCTACCAACTCTTTTTCCGAAGGTAACTGGCTTCAGCAGAGCGCAGA
TACCAAATACTGTTCTTCTAGTGTAGCCGTAGTTAGGCCACCACTTCAAGAACTCTGTAGCACCGCCTAC
ATACCTCGCTCTGCTAATCCTGTTACCAGTGGCTGCTGCCAGTGGCGATAAGTCGTGTCTTACCGGGTTG
GACTCAAGACGATAGTTACCGGATAAGGCGCAGCGGTCGGGCTGAACGGGGGGTTCGTGCACACAGCCCA
GCTTGGAGCGAACGACCTACACCGAACTGAGATACCTACAGCGTGAGCTATGAGAAAGCGCCACGCTTCC
CGAAGGGAGAAAGGCGGACAGGTATCCGGTAAGCGGCAGGGTCGGAACAGGAGAGCGCACGAGGGAGCTT
CCAGGGGGAAACGCCTGGTATCTTTATAGTCCTGTCGGGTTTCGCCACCTCTGACTTGAGCGTCGATTTT
TGTGATGCTCGTCAGGGGGGCGGAGCCTATGGAAAAACGCCAGCAACGCGGCCTTTTTACGGTTCCTGGC
CTTTTGCTGGCCTTTTGCTCACATAGTCATGCCCCGCGCCCACCGGAAGGAGCTGACTGGGTTGAAGGCT
CTCAAGGGCATCGGTCGAGATCCCGGTGCCTAATGAGTGAGCTAACTTACATTAATTGCGTTGCGCTCAC
TGCCCGCTTTCCAGTCGGGAAACCTGTCGTGCCAGCTGCATTAATGAATCGGCCAACGCGCGGGGAGAGG
CGGTTTGCGTATTGGGCGCCAGGGTGGTTTTTCTTTTCACCAGTGAGACGGGCAACAGCTGATTGCCCTT
CACCGCCTGGCCCTGAGAGAGTTGCAGCAAGCGGTCCACGCTGGTTTGCCCCAGCAGGCGAAAATCCTGT
TTGATGGTGGTTAACGGCGGGATATAACATGAGCTGTCTTCGGTATCGTCGTATCCCACTACCGAGATGT
CCGCACCAACGCGCAGCCCGGACTCGGTAATGGCGCGCATTGCGCCCAGCGCCATCTGATCGTTGGCAAC
CAGCATCGCAGTGGGAACGATGCCCTCATTCAGCATTTGCATGGTTTGTTGAAAACCGGACATGGCACTC
CAGTCGCCTTCCCGTTCCGCTATCGGCTGAATTTGATTGCGAGTGAGATATTTATGCCAGCCAGCCAGAC
GCAGACGCGCCGAGACAGAACTTAATGGGCCCGCTAACAGCGCGATTTGCTGGTGACCCAATGCGACCAG
ATGCTCCACGCCCAGTCGCGTACCGTCTTCATGGGAGAAAATAATACTGTTGATGGGTGTCTGGTCAGAG
ACATCAAGAAATAACGCCGGAACATTAGTGCAGGCAGCTTCCACAGCAATGGCATCCTGGTCATCCAGCG
GATAGTTAATGATCAGCCCACTGACGCGTTGCGCGAGAAGATTGTGCACCGCCGCTTTACAGGCTTCGAC
GCCGCTTCGTTCTACCATCGACACCACCACGCTGGCACCCAGTTGATCGGCGCGAGATTTAATCGCCGCG
ACAATTTGCGACGGCGCGTGCAGGGCCAGACTGGAGGTGGCAACGCCAATCAGCAACGACTGTTTGCCCG
CCAGTTGTTGTGCCACGCGGTTGGGAATGTAATTCAGCTCCGCCATCGCCGCTTCCACTTTTTCCCGCGT
TTTCGCAGAAACGTGGCTGGCCTGGTTCACCACGCGGGAAACGGTCTGATAAGAGACACCGGCATACTCT
GCGACATCGTATAACGTTACTGGTTTCACATTCACCACCCTGAATTGACTCTCTTCCGGGCGCTATCATG
CCATACCGCGAAAGGTTTTGCGCCATTCGATGGTGTCTAGGGATAACAGGGTAATCTACACTATTGCTGA
ATCAACCGTGAAAACAACGAAGAGAACGCTTTACTTACGACACTCCGAGACAGTCAGAGGGTATTTATTG
AACTACAGCCTGCGGTCCGGTCATTATATTCCCCAGAACATCAGGTTAATGGCGTTTTTGATGTCATTTT
CGCGGTGGCTGAGATCAGCCACTTCTTCCCCGATAACGGAGACCGGCACACTGGCCATATCGGTGGTCAT
CATGCGCCAGCTTTCATCCCCGATATGCACCACCGGGTAAAGTTCACGGGAGACTTTATCTGACAGCAGA
CGTGCACTGGCCAGGGGGATCACCATCCGTCGCCCGGGCGTGTCAATAATATCACTCTGTACATCCACAA
ACAGACGATAACGGCTCTCTCTTTTATAGGTGTAAACCTTAAACTGCATTTCACCAGCCCCTGTTCTCGT
CAGCAAAAGAGCCGTTCATTTCAATAAACCGGGCGACCTCAGCCATCCCTTCCTGATTTTCCGCTTTCCA
GCGTTCGGCACGCAGACGACGGGCTTCATTCTGCATGGTTGTGCTTACCAGACCGGAGATATTGACATCA
TATATGCCTTGAGCAACTGATAGCTGTCGCTGTCAACTGTCACTGTAATACGCTGCTTCATAGCATACCT
CTTTTTGACATACTTCGGGTATACATATCAGTATATATTCTTATACCGCAAAAATCAGCGCGCAAATACG
CATACTGTTATCTGGCTTTTAGTAAGCCTCGCTGGGACGCCCGAACTTTTACGGGTGCCGACTCACTATT
ACAGACTTACTACAATCTCTCAGACTATTGGTTTCAGGCTACTCAACTTCCACGAATCACCTTTAGGGAT
AACAGGGTAATTTAGAAAAACTCATCGAGCATCAAATGAAACTGCAATTTATTCATATCAGGATTATCAA
TACCATATTTTTGAAAAAGCCGTTTCTGTAATGAAGGAGAAAACTCACCGAGGCAGTTCCATAGGATGGC
AAGATCCTGGTATCGGTCTGCGATTCCGACTCGTCCAACATCAATACAACCTATTAATTTCCCCTCGTCA
AAAATAAGGTTATCAAGTGAGAAATCACCATGAGTGACGACTGAATCCGGTGAGAATGGCAAAAGTTTAT
GCATTTCTTTCCAGACTTGTTCAACAGGCCAGCCATTACGCTCGTCATCAAAATCACTCGCATCAACCAA
ACCGTTATTCATTCGTGATTGCGCCTGAGCGAGACGAAATACGCGATCGCTGTTAAAAGGACAATTACAA
ACAGGAATCGAATGCAACCGGCGCAGGAACACTGCCAGCGCATCAACAATATTTTCACCTGAATCAGGAT
ATTCTTCTAATACCTGGAATGCTGTTTTCCCGGGGATCGCAGTGGTGAGTAACCATGCATCATCAGGAGT
ACGGATAAAATGCTTGATGGTCGGAAGAGGCATAAATTCCGTCAGCCAGTTTAGTCTGACCATCTCATCT
GTAACATCATTGGCAACGCTACCTTTGCCATGTTTCAGAAACAACTCTGGCGCATCGGGCTTCCCATACA
ATCGATAGATTGTCGCACCTGATTGCCCGACATTATCGCGAGCCCATTTATACCCATATAAATCAGCATC
CATGTTGGAATTTAATCGCGGCCTAGAGCAAGACGTTTCCCGTTGAATATGGCTCATAACACCCCTTGTA
TTACTGTTTATGTAAGCAGACAGTTTTATTGT
