Features (pLannotate 1.2.2; 9 found; start..end, strand, type, name):
    498..519     +  protein_bind   CAP binding site: CAP binding activates transcription in the presence of cAMP. E. coli catabolite activator protein
    534..599     +  CDS            TcR (fragment): tetracycline efflux protein; tet; confers resistance to tetracycline
    657..1245    -  rep_origin     ori: high-copy-number ColE1/pMB1/pBR322/pUC origin of replication
   1367..2182    +  CDS            KanR: aminoglycoside phosphotransferase; aph(3')-Ia; confers resistance to kanamycin in bacteria or G418 (Geneticin®) in eukaryotes
   2306..2381    +  intron         PDK intron (fragment): pdk; modified pyruvate orthophosphate dikinase intron from Flaveria trinervia 3.0
   2472..2630    +  CDS            ccdA (fragment): CCDA_ECO57 - Also known as H, letA. Experimental evidence at protein level: Swiss-Prot protein existence level 1. Antitoxin component of a type II toxin-antitoxin (TA) system which inhibits the post-segregational killing (PSK) of plasmid-free cells, also referred to as a plasmid addiction system. Binds to and blocks the activity of CcdB; will also remove bound CcdB protein from the CcdB-GyrA complex by forming a CcdA-CcdB complex, a process termed rejuvenation. Functions as a transcriptional corepressor for the ccdAB operon, repression also requires CcdB (By similarity). From Escherichia coli
   2635..2937    +  CDS            ccdB: CCDB_ECOLI - Also known as G, letB, letD. Experimental evidence at protein level: Swiss-Prot protein existence level 1. Toxic component of a type II toxin-antitoxin (TA) system, functioning in plasmid maintainence. Responsible for the post- segregational killing (PSK) of plasmid-free cells, also referred to as a plasmid addiction system. Half-life of over 2 hours. Cell killing by CcdB is accompanied by filamentation, defects in chromosome and plasmid segregation, defects in cell division, formation of anucleate cells, decreased DNA synthesis and plasmid loss. Interferes with the activity of DN
   3067..3144    +  promoter       lacI promoter: lacI
   3145..485     +  CDS            lacI (across the origin): lac repressor; lacI; The lac repressor binds to the lac operator to inhibit transcription in E. coli. This inhibition can be relieved by adding lactose or isopropyl-β-D-thiogalactopyranoside (IPTG).
>Addgene plasmid #133084 | pFloat.assemble(AB).HC_v1 | addgene full sequence | sequence record 298093 | Addgene NGS Result
GCTGGCATAAATATCTCACTCGCAATCAAATTCAGCCGATAGCGGAACGGGAAGGCGACTGGAGTGCCAT
GTCCGGTTTTCAACAAACCATGCAAATGCTGAATGAGGGCATCGTTCCCACTGCGATGCTGGTTGCCAAC
GATCAGATGGCGCTGGGCGCAATGCGCGCCATTACCGAGTCCGGGCTGCGCGTTGGTGCGGATATCTCGG
TAGTGGGATACGACGATACCGAAGACAGCTCATGTTATATCCCGCCGTTAACCACCATCAAACAGGATTT
TCGCCTGCTGGGGCAAACCAGCGTGGACCGCTTGCTGCAACTCTCTCAGGGCCAGGCGGTGAAGGGCAAT
CAGCTGTTGCCCGTCTCACTGGTGAAAAGAAAAACCACCCTGGCGCCCAATACGCAAACCGCCTCTCCCC
GCGCGTTGGCCGATTCATTAATGCAGCTGGCACGACAGGTTTCCCGACTGGAAAGCGGGCAGTGAGCGCA
ACGCAATTAATGTAAGTTAGCTCACTCATTAGGCACCGGGATCTCGACCGATGCCCTTGAGAGCCTTCAA
CCCAGTCAGCTCCTTCCGGTGGGCGCGGGGCATGACTATGTGAGCAAAAGGCCAGCAAAAGGCCAGGAAC
CGTAAAAAGGCCGCGTTGCTGGCGTTTTTCCATAGGCTCCGCCCCCCTGACGAGCATCACAAAAATCGAC
GCTCAAGTCAGAGGTGGCGAAACCCGACAGGACTATAAAGATACCAGGCGTTTCCCCCTGGAAGCTCCCT
CGTGCGCTCTCCTGTTCCGACCCTGCCGCTTACCGGATACCTGTCCGCCTTTCTCCCTTCGGGAAGCGTG
GCGCTTTCTCATAGCTCACGCTGTAGGTATCTCAGTTCGGTGTAGGTCGTTCGCTCCAAGCTGGGCTGTG
TGCACGAACCCCCCGTTCAGCCCGACCGCTGCGCCTTATCCGGTAACTATCGTCTTGAGTCCAACCCGGT
AAGACACGACTTATCGCCACTGGCAGCAGCCACTGGTAACAGGATTAGCAGAGCGAGGTATGTAGGCGGT
GCTACAGAGTTCTTGAAGTGGTGGCCTAACTACGGCTACACTAGAAGAACAGTATTTGGTATCTGCGCTC
TGCTGAAGCCAGTTACCTTCGGAAAAAGAGTTGGTAGCTCTTGATCCGGCAAACAAACCACCGCTGGTAG
CGGTGGTTTTTTTGTTTGCAAGCAGCAGATTACGCGCAGAAAAAAAGGATCTCAAGAAGATCCTTTGATC
TTTTCTACGGGGTCTGACGCTCAGTGGAACGAAAACTCACGTTAAGGGATTTTGGTCATGAACAATAAAA
CTGTCTGCTTACATAAACAGTAATACAAGGGGTGTTATGAGCCATATTCAACGGGAAACGTCTTGCTCTA
GGCCGCGATTAAATTCCAACATGGATGCTGATTTATATGGGTATAAATGGGCTCGCGATAATGTCGGGCA
ATCAGGTGCGACAATCTATCGATTGTATGGGAAGCCCGATGCGCCAGAGTTGTTTCTGAAACATGGCAAA
GGTAGCGTTGCCAATGATGTTACAGATGAGATGGTCAGACTAAACTGGCTGACGGAATTTATGCCTCTTC
CGACCATCAAGCATTTTATCCGTACTCCTGATGATGCATGGTTACTCACCACTGCGATCCCCGGGAAAAC
AGCATTCCAGGTATTAGAAGAATATCCTGATTCAGGTGAAAATATTGTTGATGCGCTGGCAGTGTTCCTG
CGCCGGTTGCATTCGATTCCTGTTTGTAATTGTCCTTTTAACAGCGATCGCGTATTTCGTCTCGCTCAGG
CGCAATCACGAATGAATAACGGTTTGGTTGATGCGAGTGATTTTGATGACGAGCGTAATGGCTGGCCTGT
TGAACAAGTCTGGAAAGAAATGCATAAACTTTTGCCATTCTCACCGGATTCAGTCGTCACTCATGGTGAT
TTCTCACTTGATAACCTTATTTTTGACGAGGGGAAATTAATAGGTTGTATTGATGTTGGACGAGTCGGAA
TCGCAGACCGATACCAGGATCTTGCCATCCTATGGAACTGCCTCGGTGAGTTTTCTCCTTCATTACAGAA
ACGGCTTTTTCAAAAATATGGTATTGATAATCCTGATATGAATAAATTGCAGTTTCATTTGATGCTCGAT
GAGTTTTTCTAAATTACCCTGTTATCCCTAAAGGTGATTCGTGGAAGTTGAGTAGCCTGAAACCAATAGT
CTGAGAGATTGTAGTAAGTCTGTAATAGTGAGTCGGCACCCGTAAAAGTTCGGGCGTCCCAGCGAGGCTT
ACTAAAAGCCAGATAACAGTATGCGTATTTGCGCGCTGATTTTTGCGGTATAAGAATATATACTGATATG
TATACCCGAAGTATGTCAAAAAGAGGTATGCTATGAAGCAGCGTATTACAGTGACAGTTGACAGCGACAG
CTATCAGTTGCTCAAGGCATATATGATGTCAATATCTCCGGTCTGGTAAGCACAACCATGCAGAATGAAG
CCCGTCGTCTGCGTGCCGAACGCTGGAAAGCGGAAAATCAGGAAGGGATGGCTGAGGTCGCCCGGTTTAT
TGAAATGAACGGCTCTTTTGCTGACGAGAACAGGGGCTGGTGAAATGCAGTTTAAGGTTTACACCTATAA
AAGAGAGAGCCGTTATCGTCTGTTTGTGGATGTACAGAGTGATATTATTGACACGCCCGGGCGACGGATG
GTGATCCCCCTGGCCAGTGCACGTCTGCTGTCAGATAAAGTCTCCCGTGAACTTTACCCGGTGGTGCATA
TCGGGGATGAAAGCTGGCGCATGATGACCACCGATATGGCCAGTGTGCCGGTCTCCGTTATCGGGGAAGA
AGTGGCTGATCTCAGCCACCGCGAAAATGACATCAAAAACGCCATTAACCTGATGTTCTGGGGAATATAA
TGACCGGACCGCAGGCTGTAGTTCAATAAATACCCTCTGACTGTCTCGGAGTGTCGTAAGTAAAGCGTTC
TCTTCGTTGTTTTCACGGTTGATTCAGCAATAGTGTAGATTACCCTGTTATCCCTAGACACCATCGAATG
GCGCAAAACCTTTCGCGGTATGGCATGATAGCGCCCGGAAGAGAGTCAATTCAGGGTGGTGAATGTGAAA
CCAGTAACGTTATACGATGTCGCAGAGTATGCCGGTGTCTCTTATCAGACCGTTTCCCGCGTGGTGAACC
AGGCCAGCCACGTTTCTGCGAAAACGCGGGAAAAAGTGGAAGCGGCGATGGCGGAGCTGAATTACATTCC
CAACCGCGTGGCACAACAACTGGCGGGCAAACAGTCGTTGCTGATTGGCGTTGCCACCTCCAGTCTGGCC
CTGCACGCGCCGTCGCAAATTGTCGCGGCGATTAAATCTCGCGCCGATCAACTGGGTGCCAGCGTGGTGG
TGTCGATGGTAGAACGAAGCGGCGTCGAAGCCTGTAAAGCGGCGGTGCACAATCTTCTCGCGCAACGCGT
CAGTGGGCTGATCATTAACTATCCGCTGGATGACCAGGATGCCATTGCTGTGGAAGCTGCCTGCACTAAT
GTTCCGGCGTTATTTCTTGATGTCTCTGACCAGACACCCATCAACAGTATTATTTTCTCCCATGAAGACG
GTACGCGACTGGGCGTGGAGCATCTGGTCGCATTGGGTCACCAGCAAATCGCGCTGTTAGCGGGCCCATT
AAGTTCTGTCTCGGCGCGTCTGCGTCTGGCTG
